LOCUS       Exported 3411 bp ds-DNA circular SYN 12-MAY-2021
DEFINITION  synthetic circular DNA
ACCESSION   .
VERSION     .
KEYWORDS    pGC193
SOURCE      synthetic DNA construct
  ORGANISM  synthetic DNA construct
REFERENCE   1 (bases 1 to 3411)
  AUTHORS   Voutev R, Hubbard EJ
  TITLE     A ""FLP-Out"" system for controlled gene expression in
            Caenorhabditis elegans.
  JOURNAL   Genetics. 2008 Sep . 180(1):103-19.
  PUBMED    18723890
REFERENCE   2 (bases 1 to 3411)
  AUTHORS   .
  TITLE     Direct Submission
  JOURNAL   Exported May 12, 2021 from SnapGene Server 1.1.58
            http://www.snapgene.com
FEATURES             Location/Qualifiers
     source          1..3411
                     /organism="synthetic DNA construct"
                     /mol_type="other DNA"
     primer_bind     92..109
                     /label=L4440
                     /note="L4440 vector, forward primer"
     terminator      268..295
                     /label=rrnB T2 terminator
                     /note="transcription terminator T2 from the E. coli rrnB
                     gene"
     terminator      387..473
                     /gene="Escherichia coli rrnB"
                     /label=rrnB T1 terminator
                     /note="transcription terminator T1 from the E. coli rrnB
                     gene"
     primer_bind     522..544
                     /label=M13/pUC Forward
                     /note="In lacZ gene"
     primer_bind     536..553
                     /label=M13 Forward
                     /note="In lacZ gene. Also called M13-F20 or M13 (-21)
                     Forward"
     primer_bind     537..553
                     /label=M13 fwd
                     /note="common sequencing primer, one of multiple similar
                     variants"
     protein_bind    593..688
                     /gene="mutant version of attL"
                     /label=attL4
                     /bound_moiety="LR Clonase(TM)"
                     /note="recombination site for the Gateway(R) LR reaction"
     protein_bind    complement(1520..1615)
                     /gene="mutant version of attL"
                     /label=attL3
                     /bound_moiety="LR Clonase(TM)"
                     /note="recombination site for the Gateway(R) LR reaction"
     primer_bind     complement(1652..1671)
                     /label=T7
                     /note="T7 promoter, forward primer"
     promoter        complement(1653..1671)
                     /label=T7 promoter
                     /note="promoter for bacteriophage T7 RNA polymerase"
     primer_bind     complement(1676..1692)
                     /label=M13 rev
                     /note="common sequencing primer, one of multiple similar
                     variants"
     primer_bind     complement(1676..1692)
                     /label=M13 Reverse
                     /note="In lacZ gene. Also called M13-rev"
     primer_bind     complement(1794..1813)
                     /label=pENTR-R
                     /note="pENTR vectors, reverse primer"
     CDS             1805..2614
                     /codon_start=1
                     /gene="aph(3')-Ia"
                     /product="aminoglycoside phosphotransferase"
                     /label=KanR
                     /note="confers resistance to kanamycin in bacteria or G418
                     (Geneticin(R)) in eukaryotes"
                     /translation="MSHIQRETSRPRLNSNMDADLYGYKWARDNVGQSGATIYRLYGKP
                     DAPELFLKHGKGSVANDVTDEMVRLNWLTEFMPLPTIKHFIRTPDDAWLLTTAIPGKTA
                     FQVLEEYPDSGENIVDALAVFLRRLHSIPVCNCPFNSDRVFRLAQAQSRMNNGLVDASD
                     FDDERNGWPVEQVWKEMHKLLPFSPDSVVTHGDFSLDNLIFDEGKLIGCIDVGRVGIAD
                     RYQDLAILWNCLGEFSPSLQKRLFQKYGIDNPDMNKLQFHLMLDEFF"
     primer_bind     complement(1872..1891)
                     /label=Kan-R
                     /note="Kanamycin resistance gene, reverse primer"
     rep_origin      2761..3349
                     /direction=RIGHT
                     /label=ori
                     /note="high-copy-number ColE1/pMB1/pBR322/pUC origin of
                     replication"
     primer_bind     3250..3269
                     /label=pBR322ori-F
                     /note="pBR322 origin, forward primer"
ORIGIN
        1 ctttcctgcg ttatcccctg attctgtgga taaccgtatt accgcctttg agtgagctga
       61 taccgctcgc cgcagccgaa cgaccgagcg cagcgagtca gtgagcgagg aagcggaaga
      121 gcgcccaata cgcaaaccgc ctctccccgc gcgttggccg attcattaat gcagctggca
      181 cgacaggttt cccgactgga aagcgggcag tgagcgcaac gcaattaata cgcgtaccgc
      241 tagccaggaa gagtttgtag aaacgcaaaa aggccatccg tcaggatggc cttctgctta
      301 gtttgatgcc tggcagttta tggcgggcgt cctgcccgcc accctccggg ccgttgcttc
      361 acaacgttca aatccgctcc cggcggattt gtcctactca ggagagcgtt caccgacaaa
      421 caacagataa aacgaaaggc ccagtcttcc gactgagcct ttcgttttat ttgatgcctg
      481 gcagttccct actctcgcgt taacgctagc atggatgttt tcccagtcac gacgttgtaa
      541 aacgacggcc agtcttaagc tcgggcccgc gttaacgcta ccatggagct ccaaataatg
      601 attttatttt gactgatagt gacctgttcg ttgcaacaaa ttgataagca atgctttttt
      661 ataatgccaa ctttgtatag aaaagttgat ggcgaagaaa ccgagagtta ccaagctgaa
      721 tacggatcga agatcgagag caaacgagta cgttctcaaa ttaattacga taaaattaac
      781 attttcttga atttttttag tagttaatac gactcctagc aataaaattg aatataatat
      841 gaaaattagt tagaaaaaaa tataccggtc agaactcaag cttcatgaag aactgtttct
      901 agatagaatg ccccacattt ttcaatatct cagaaatcac atgcttcatc atcaaaggtt
      961 tattaaacat tgtaaacttt cagacgagaa cgacagaaag tttccgagat gaacggaatg
     1021 tttgatgttc tacttaatct tcttccgccg tcacatttta aaacacgact ctccagagtt
     1081 caaatcttga ggtaagttcc ccaataagat gagatctctt ttagaaaatt ttcaaaactc
     1141 tacggaagtt tacttgtttg ttttcttaat tcaaagattt tcattaaaaa aataaccctc
     1201 gcatttcaga gaagccacct cttacataat tcgtcttcac aactttctta ttgaaagttc
     1261 aaatagtgac atagacgcaa taactgtatt tccgcacatc ttcaacggag aacgcaagtc
     1321 aaataaagat gcaattcgtc gtcccatgaa gttgaagcag ggtggcggtg ttgctgcttt
     1381 catctcacgc cacgaacttc ccccacttca acttccaaat cccgttatcc caattttgaa
     1441 gcccacttca gttccagttt ggccccaaac caatgtttat attgcttatt tttaaattat
     1501 tgagtttgta tttgagttgc aactttatta tacaaagttg gcattataaa aaagcattgc
     1561 ttatcaattt gttgcaacga acaggtcact atcagtcaaa ataaaatcat tatttggagc
     1621 tccatggtag cgttaacgcg gccgcgatat cccctatagt gagtcgtatt acatggtcat
     1681 agctgtttcc tggcagctct ggcccgtgtc tcaaaatctc tgatgttaca ttgcacaaga
     1741 taaaaatata tcatcatgaa caataaaact gtctgcttac ataaacagta atacaagggg
     1801 tgttatgagc catattcaac gggaaacgtc gaggccgcga ttaaattcca acatggatgc
     1861 tgatttatat gggtataaat gggctcgcga taatgtcggg caatcaggtg cgacaatcta
     1921 tcgcttgtat gggaagcccg atgcgccaga gttgtttctg aaacatggca aaggtagcgt
     1981 tgccaatgat gttacagatg agatggtcag actaaactgg ctgacggaat ttatgcctct
     2041 tccgaccatc aagcatttta tccgtactcc tgatgatgca tggttactca ccactgcgat
     2101 ccccggaaaa acagcattcc aggtattaga agaatatcct gattcaggtg aaaatattgt
     2161 tgatgcgctg gcagtgttcc tgcgccggtt gcattcgatt cctgtttgta attgtccttt
     2221 taacagcgat cgcgtatttc gtctcgctca ggcgcaatca cgaatgaata acggtttggt
     2281 tgatgcgagt gattttgatg acgagcgtaa tggctggcct gttgaacaag tctggaaaga
     2341 aatgcataaa cttttgccat tctcaccgga ttcagtcgtc actcatggtg atttctcact
     2401 tgataacctt atttttgacg aggggaaatt aataggttgt attgatgttg gacgagtcgg
     2461 aatcgcagac cgataccagg atcttgccat cctatggaac tgcctcggtg agttttctcc
     2521 ttcattacag aaacggcttt ttcaaaaata tggtattgat aatcctgata tgaataaatt
     2581 gcagtttcat ttgatgctcg atgagttttt ctaatcagaa ttggttaatt ggttgtaaca
     2641 ctggcagagc attacgctga cttgacggga cggcgcaagc tcatgaccaa aatcccttaa
     2701 cgtgagttac gcgtcgttcc actgagcgtc agaccccgta gaaaagatca aaggatcttc
     2761 ttgagatcct ttttttctgc gcgtaatctg ctgcttgcaa acaaaaaaac caccgctacc
     2821 agcggtggtt tgtttgccgg atcaagagct accaactctt tttccgaagg taactggctt
     2881 cagcagagcg cagataccaa atactgtcct tctagtgtag ccgtagttag gccaccactt
     2941 caagaactct gtagcaccgc ctacatacct cgctctgcta atcctgttac cagtggctgc
     3001 tgccagtggc gataagtcgt gtcttaccgg gttggactca agacgatagt taccggataa
     3061 ggcgcagcgg tcgggctgaa cggggggttc gtgcacacag cccagcttgg agcgaacgac
     3121 ctacaccgaa ctgagatacc tacagcgtga gcattgagaa agcgccacgc ttcccgaagg
     3181 gagaaaggcg gacaggtatc cggtaagcgg cagggtcgga acaggagagc gcacgaggga
     3241 gcttccaggg ggaaacgcct ggtatcttta tagtcctgtc gggtttcgcc acctctgact
     3301 tgagcgtcga tttttgtgat gctcgtcagg ggggcggagc ctatggaaaa acgccagcaa
     3361 cgcggccttt ttacggttcc tggccttttg ctggcctttt gctcacatgt t
//
