[The description below was written by a language model from this plasmid's Addgene catalogue record and the feature table of its GenBank file.]
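Description:
pGC193 is a 3,411 bp Gateway entry clone built on the pGC188 backbone and carrying a C. elegans insert recorded as hlh-12(R25K), which by its name is a variant of the hlh-12 gene with an arginine-to-lysine substitution at residue 25. It is a bacterial propagation and cloning intermediate rather than an expression vector. It replicates in E. coli at high copy from a ColE1/pUC-type origin and is selected with kanamycin through the aph(3')-Ia (KanR) gene.

The insert itself is not annotated in the feature table, but it presumably occupies the roughly 830 bp interval between the two annotated Gateway recombination sites, attL4 and attL3 (the latter in reverse orientation). These mutant attL sites are substrates for LR Clonase, and this non-standard pairing is characteristic of multi-fragment Gateway schemes, in which several entry clones are assembled in a defined order and orientation into a destination vector. No promoter for expression in the worm is annotated, so regulatory elements would have to come from partner entry clones or the destination vector, which the record does not specify. Upstream of the cassette, the rrnB T1 and T2 terminators insulate the insert from read-through transcription originating in the backbone. A T7 promoter sits just outside attL3, and M13 forward and reverse primer sites flank the cassette for sequence verification.

The associated publication describes a "FLP-Out" system for controlled gene expression in C. elegans, so pGC193 likely serves as a modular component for building such transgenes. The record does not state the functional effect of the R25K change or the exact final constructs made from this clone.
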