Addgene plasmid #19686: pGC193
Depositing lab: Jane Hubbard. Depositing organization: NYU Grossman School of Medicine. Publication: A "FLP-Out" system for controlled gene expression in Caenorhabditis elegans. Voutev R, Hubbard EJ. Genetics. 2008 Sep;180(1):103-19. doi: 10.1534/genetics.108.090274. PubMed 18723890.
Backbone
  Vector backbone: pGC188
  Vector type: Gateway entry clone
Growth in bacteria
  Bacterial resistance: Kanamycin, 50 μg/mL
  Growth temperature: 37°C
  Growth strain: DH5alpha
  Copy number: High Copy
Gene/Insert
  Gene/Insert name: hlh-12(R25K)
  Species: C. elegans (nematode)
  Cloning method: Gateway Cloning
  Sequencing primers: 5′ M13F; 3′ M13R
Terms and licenses: Academic/Nonprofit Terms; Industry Terms: Not Available to Industry
How to cite: pGC193 was a gift from Jane Hubbard (Addgene plasmid # 19686 ; http://n2t.net/addgene:19686 ; RRID:Addgene_19686)
