>Addgene plasmid #19686 | pGC193 | addgene partial sequence | sequence record 25511 | 19686 with M13R
GGGAATCGCGGCCGCGTTAACGCTACCATGGAGCTCCAAATAATGATTTTATTTTGACTGATAGTGACCT
GTTCGTTGCAACAAATTGATAAGCAATGCTTTTTTATAATGCCAACTTTGTATAATAAAGTTGCAACTCA
AATACAAACTCAATAATTTAAAAATAAGCAATATAAACATTGGTTTGGGGCCAAACTGGAACTGAAGTGG
GCTTCAAAATTGGGATAACGGGATTTGGAAGTTGAAGTGGGGGAAGTTCGTGGCGTGAGATGAAAGCAGC
AACACCGCCACCCTGCTTCAACTTCATGGGACGACGAATTGCATCTTTATTTGACTTGCGTTCTCCGTTG
AAGATGTGCGGAAATACAGTTATTGCGTCTATGTCACTATTTGAACTTTCAATAAGAAAGTTGTGAAGAC
GAATTATGTAAGAGGTGGCTTCTCTGAAATGCGAGGGTTATTTTTTTAATGAAAATCTTTGAATTAAGAA
AACAAACAAGTAAACTTCCGTAGAGTTTTGAAAATTTTCTAAAAGAGATCTCATCTTATTGGGGAACTTA
CCTCAAGATTTGAACTCTGGAGAGTCGTGTTTTAAAATGTGACGGCGGA
